Addgene plasmid #248967: PBgg-Puro
Purpose: (Empty Backbone) Golden Gate assembly-friendly PiggyBac backbone with Puromycin resistance
Depositing lab: James Briscoe. Depositing organization: Francis Crick Institute. Publication: Investigating morphogen and patterning dynamics with optogenetic control of morphogen production. Benzinger D, Briscoe J. Dev Cell. 2025 Aug 19:S1534-5807(25)00495-2. doi: 10.1016/j.devcel.2025.07.019. PubMed 40848721.
Backbone
  Vector backbone: Piggybac
  Backbone manufacturer: Systems Biosciences
  Vector type: Mammalian Expression
  Selectable markers: Puromycin
Growth in bacteria
  Bacterial resistance: Ampicillin, 100 μg/mL
  Growth temperature: 37°C
  Growth strain: NEB Stable
  Copy number: High Copy
Gene/Insert
  Gene/Insert name: None
Terms and licenses: Academic/Nonprofit Terms; Industry Terms: Not Available to Industry
Depositor comments: Please visit https://doi.org/10.1101/2024.06.11.598403 for bioRxiv preprint.
How to cite: PBgg-Puro was a gift from James Briscoe (Addgene plasmid # 248967 ; http://n2t.net/addgene:248967 ; RRID:Addgene_248967)
