[The description below was written by a language model from this plasmid's Addgene catalogue record and pLannotate feature annotations shown in this document.]
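Description:
PBgg-Puro is an empty mammalian expression backbone built on a PiggyBac transposon vector and adapted for Golden Gate assembly. It carries no gene of interest. Users assemble their own transcription units into it, and the resulting cargo can then be integrated into the genome of mammalian cells by PiggyBac transposition, normally with transposase supplied separately. In bacteria the plasmid replicates from a high-copy ColE1/pUC-type origin and is selected through the AmpR β-lactamase gene. An f1 origin and remnants of a lac cassette (lac promoter, operator, CAP site, lacZα and lacI fragments) are also annotated, left over from the cloning-vector ancestry.

The mammalian selection cassette reads on the reverse strand. An EF-1α core promoter joined to a truncated HTLV-1 5' LTR segment, a common hybrid promoter arrangement, drives puromycin N-acetyltransferase. This is followed by a short WPRE fragment and an SV40 polyadenylation signal, allowing puromycin selection of stable integrants. Next to this cassette sits an EGFP coding sequence under a fragment of the bacterial J23119 promoter with a nearby bacterial terminator fragment. This looks like a bacterial dropout marker occupying the Golden Gate acceptor site, so that colonies with a correct assembly would lose green fluorescence, although the record does not state this or name the type IIS enzyme used.

The automated annotation does not label the PiggyBac terminal repeats or any insulators, so the transposon boundaries cannot be read from the table. The hits to lambda portal protein and the G-CSF destabilising element are probably incidental matches. The associated publication concerns optogenetic control of morphogen production, which suggests the backbone was used to build stable cell lines for that work.
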