Features (pLannotate 1.2.2; 20 found; start..end, strand, type, name):
     37..248     -  promoter       EF-1α core promoter: core promoter for human elongation factor EF-1α
    331..370     +  terminator     bacterial terminator (fragment): putative bacterial transcription terminator
    371..1087    -  CDS            EGFP: EGFP is a basic (constitutively fluorescent) green fluorescent protein published in 1996, derived from Aequorea victoria. It is reported to be a rapidly-maturing weak dimer with moderate acid sensitivity.
   1106..1134    -  promoter       J23119 promoter (fragment): bacterial promoter (Registry of Standard Biological Parts BBa J23119)
   1648..1767    -  CDS            B (fragment): PORTL_LAMBD - Experimental evidence at protein level: Swiss-Prot protein existence level 1. Forms the portal vertex of the capsid (PubMed:6228056, PubMed:6232391). This portal plays critical roles in head assembly, genome packaging, neck/tail attachment, and genome ejection (Probable). The portal protein multimerizes as a single ring-shaped homododecamer arranged around a central channel (PubMed:6232391). Binds to the terminase subunits to form the packaging machine (PubMed:7799432). From Escherichia phage lambda (Bacteriophage lambda).
   1769..1924    +  CDS            lacZα (fragment): LacZα fragment of β-galactosidase; lacZ fragment
   1929..2357    +  rep_origin     f1 ori (sequence partly withheld): f1 bacteriophage origin of replication; arrow indicates direction of (+) strand synthesis
   2410..2514    +  promoter       AmpR promoter: bla
   2515..3375    +  CDS            AmpR: β-lactamase; bla; confers resistance to ampicillin, carbenicillin, and related antibiotics
   3546..4134    +  rep_origin     ori: high-copy-number ColE1/pMB1/pBR322/pUC origin of replication
   4317..4409    +  CDS            lacI (fragment): lac repressor; lacI; The lac repressor binds to the lac operator to inhibit transcription in E. coli. This inhibition can be relieved by adding lactose or isopropyl-β-D-thiogalactopyranoside (IPTG).
   4422..4443    +  protein_bind   CAP binding site: CAP binding activates transcription in the presence of cAMP. E. coli catabolite activator protein
   4458..4488    +  promoter       lac promoter: promoter for the E. coli lac operon
   4496..4512    +  protein_bind   lac operator: The lac repressor binds to the lac operator to inhibit transcription in E. coli. This inhibition can be relieved by adding lactose or isopropyl-β-D-thiogalactopyranoside (IPTG). lac repressor encoded by lacI
   4550..5017    -  CDS            B (fragment): PORTL_LAMBD - Experimental evidence at protein level: Swiss-Prot protein existence level 1. Forms the portal vertex of the capsid (PubMed:6228056, PubMed:6232391). This portal plays critical roles in head assembly, genome packaging, neck/tail attachment, and genome ejection (Probable). The portal protein multimerizes as a single ring-shaped homododecamer arranged around a central channel (PubMed:6232391). Binds to the terminase subunits to form the packaging machine (PubMed:7799432). From Escherichia phage lambda (Bacteriophage lambda).
   5712..5804    -  ncRNA          G-CSF SLDE: Accession: RF00183 - G-CSF factor stem-loop destabilising element (SLDE)
   5824..5945    -  polyA_signal   SV40 poly(A) signal: SV40 polyadenylation signal
   5954..6060    -  misc_feature   WPRE (fragment): woodchuck hepatitis virus posttranscriptional regulatory element
   6067..6666    -  CDS            PuroR (fragment): puromycin N-acetyltransferase; pac from Streptomyces; confers resistance to puromycin
   6693..24      -  LTR            5' LTR (truncated) (across the origin): truncated 5' long terminal repeat (LTR) from human T-cell leukemia virus (HTLV) type 1
>Addgene plasmid #248967 | PBgg-Puro | addgene full sequence | sequence record 498476 | Addgene NGS Result
GCGTGAAGGAGAGATGCGAGCCCCTCGAAGCTTCAGCTGTGTTCTGGCGGCAAACCCGTTGCGAAAAAGA
ACGTTCACGGCGACTACTGCACTTATATACGGTTCTCCCCCACCCTCGGGAAAAAGGCGGAGCCAGTACA
CGACATCACTTTCCCAGTTTACCCCGCGCCACCTTCTCTAGGCACCCGTTCAATTGCCGACCCCTCCCCC
CAACTTCTCGGGGACTGTGGGCGATGTGCGCTCTGCCCACTGACGGGCACCGGAGCGATCGCAGATCCTT
CGCGGCCGCGGGCCCGAATTCGAATTTAAATCGGATCCCAGCTGAGACGAGAAATCATCCTTAGCGAAAG
CTAAGGATTTTTTTTATCTGCTTGTACTACTCGTCCATGCCGAGAGTGATCCCGGCGGCGGTCACGAACT
CCAGCAGGACCATGTGATCGCGCTTCTCGTTGGGGTCTTTGCTCAGGGCGGACTGGGTGCTCAGGTAGTG
GTTGTCGGGCAGCAGCACGGGGCCGTCGCCGATGGGGGTGTTCTGCTGGTAGTGGTCGGCGAGCTGCACG
CTGCCGTCCTCGATGTTGTGGCGGATCTTGAAGTTCACCTTGATGCCGTTCTTCTGCTTGTCGGCCATGA
TATAGACGTTGTGGCTGTTGTAGTTGTACTCCAGCTTGTGCCCCAGGATGTTGCCGTCCTCCTTGAAGTC
GATGCCCTTCAGCTCGATGCGGTTCACCAGGGTGTCGCCCTCGAACTTCACCTCGGCGCGGGTCTTGTAG
TTGCCGTCGTCCTTGAAGAAGATGGTGCGCTCCTGGACGTAGCCTTCGGGCATGGCGGACTTGAAGAAGT
CGTGCTGCTTCATGTGGTCGGGGTAGCGGCTGAAGCACTGCACGCCGTAGGTCAGGGTGGTCACGAGGGT
GGGCCAGGGCACGGGCAGCTTGCCGGTGGTGCAGATGAACTTCAGGGTCAGCTTGCCGTAGGTGGCATCG
CCCTCGCCCTCGCCGGACACGCTGAACTTGTGGCCGTTTACGTCGCCGTCCAGCTCGACCAGGATGGGCA
CCACCCCGGTGAACAGCTCCTCGCCCTTGCTCACCATCTAGTATTTCTCCTCTTTGCTAGCACTATACCT
AGGACTGAGCTAGCCGTAAACGTCTCTCGTTTACTAGTGGCCGTGGAGGCCTTTTCCCCGTATCCCCCCA
GGTGTCTGCAGGCTCAAAGAGCAGCGAGAAGCGTTCAGAGGAAAGCGATCCCGTGCCACCTTCCCCGTGC
CCGGGCTGTCCCCGCACGCTGCCGGCTCGGGGATGCGGGGGGAGCGCCGGACCGGAGCGGAGCCCCGGGC
GGCTCGCTGCTGCCCCCTAGCGGGGGAGGGACGTAATTACATCCCTGGGGGCTTTGGGGGGGGGCTGTCC
CTCATAAAAGTTTTGTTACTTTATAGAAGAAATTTTGAGTTTTTGTTTTTTTTAATAAATAAATAAACAT
AAATAAATTGTTTGTTGAATTTATTATTAGTATGTAAGTGTAAATATAATAAAACTTAATATCTATTCAA
ATTAATAAATAAACCTCGATATACAGACCGATAAAACACATGCGTCAATTTTACACATGATTATCTTTAA
CGTACGTCACAATATGATTATCTTTCTAGGGTTAATCTAGCTGCGTGTTCTGCAGCGTGTCGAGCATCTT
CATCTGCTCCATCACGCTGTAAAACACATTTGCACCGCGAGTCTGCCCGTCCTCCACGGGTTCAAAAACG
TGAATGAACGAGGCGCGCTCACTGGCCGTCGTTTTACAACGTCGTGACTGGGAAAACCCTGGCGTTACCC
AACTTAATCGCCTTGCAGCACATCCCCCTTTCGCCAGCTGGCGTAATAGCGAAGAGGCCCGCACCGATCG
CCCTTCCCAACAGTTGCGCAGCCTGAATGGCGAATGGG
[124 nt withheld, positions 1929-2052]
C
[91 nt withheld, positions 2054-2144]
A
[49 nt withheld, positions 2146-2194]
CCTTTGACGTTGGAGTCCACGTTCTTT
[37 nt withheld, positions 2222-2258]
ACCCTATCTCGGTCTATTCTTTTGATTTATAAGGGATTTTGCCGATTTCGGCCTATTGGTTAAAAAATGA
GCTGATTTAACAAAAATTTAACGCGAATTTTAACAAAATATTAACGCTTACAATTTAGGTGGCACTTTTC
GGGGAAATGTGCGCGGAACCCCTATTTGTTTATTTTTCTAAATACATTCAAATATGTATCCGCTCATGAG
ACAATAACCCTGATAAATGCTTCAATAATATTGAAAAAGGAAGAGTATGAGTATTCAACATTTCCGTGTC
GCCCTTATTCCCTTTTTTGCGGCATTTTGCCTTCCTGTTTTTGCTCACCCAGAAACGCTGGTGAAAGTAA
AAGATGCTGAAGATCAGTTGGGTGCACGAGTGGGTTACATCGAACTGGATCTCAACAGCGGTAAGATCCT
TGAGAGTTTTCGCCCCGAAGAACGTTTTCCAATGATGAGCACTTTTAAAGTTCTGCTATGTGGCGCGGTA
TTATCCCGTATTGACGCCGGGCAAGAGCAACTCGGTCGCCGCATACACTATTCTCAGAATGACTTGGTTG
AGTACTCACCAGTCACAGAAAAGCATCTTACGGATGGCATGACAGTAAGAGAATTATGCAGTGCTGCCAT
AACCATGAGTGATAACACTGCGGCCAACTTACTTCTGACAACGATCGGAGGACCGAAGGAGCTAACCGCT
TTTTTGCACAACATGGGGGATCATGTAACTCGCCTTGATCGTTGGGAACCGGAGCTGAATGAAGCCATAC
CAAACGACGAGCGTGACACCACGATGCCTGTAGCAATGGCAACAACGTTGCGCAAACTATTAACTGGCGA
ACTACTTACTCTAGCTTCCCGGCAACAATTAATAGACTGGATGGAGGCGGATAAAGTTGCAGGACCACTT
CTGCGCTCGGCCCTTCCGGCTGGCTGGTTTATTGCTGATAAATCTGGAGCCGGTGAGCGTGGGTCTCGCG
GTATCATTGCAGCACTGGGGCCAGATGGTAAGCCCTCCCGTATCGTAGTTATCTACACGACGGGGAGTCA
GGCAACTATGGATGAACGAAATAGACAGATCGCTGAGATAGGTGCCTCACTGATTAAGCATTGGTAACTG
TCAGACCAAGTTTACTCATATATACTTTAGATTGATTTAAAACTTCATTTTTAATTTAAAAGGATCTAGG
TGAAGATCCTTTTTGATAATCTCATGACCAAAATCCCTTAACGTGAGTTTTCGTTCCACTGAGCGTCAGA
CCCCGTAGAAAAGATCAAAGGATCTTCTTGAGATCCTTTTTTTCTGCGCGTAATCTGCTGCTTGCAAACA
AAAAAACCACCGCTACCAGCGGTGGTTTGTTTGCCGGATCAAGAGCTACCAACTCTTTTTCCGAAGGTAA
CTGGCTTCAGCAGAGCGCAGATACCAAATACTGTTCTTCTAGTGTAGCCGTAGTTAGGCCACCACTTCAA
GAACTCTGTAGCACCGCCTACATACCTCGCTCTGCTAATCCTGTTACCAGTGGCTGCTGCCAGTGGCGAT
AAGTCGTGTCTTACCGGGTTGGACTCAAGACGATAGTTACCGGATAAGGCGCAGCGGTCGGGCTGAACGG
GGGGTTCGTGCACACAGCCCAGCTTGGAGCGAACGACCTACACCGAACTGAGATACCTACAGCGTGAGCT
ATGAGAAAGCGCCACGCTTCCCGAAGGGAGAAAGGCGGACAGGTATCCGGTAAGCGGCAGGGTCGGAACA
GGAGAGCGCACGAGGGAGCTTCCAGGGGGAAACGCCTGGTATCTTTATAGTCCTGTCGGGTTTCGCCACC
TCTGACTTGAGCGTCGATTTTTGTGATGCTCGTCAGGGGGGCGGAGCCTATGGAAAAACGCCAGCAACGC
GGCCTTTTTACGGTTCCTGGCCTTTTGCTGGCCTTTTGCTCACATGTTCTTTCCTGCGTTATCCCCTGAT
TCTGTGGATAACCGTATTACCGCCTTTGAGTGAGCTGATACCGCTCGCCGCAGCCGAACGACCGAGCGCA
GCGAGTCAGTGAGCGAGGAAGCGGAAGAGCGCCCAATACGCAAACCGCCTCTCCCCGCGCGTTGGCCGAT
TCATTAATGCAGCTGGCACGACAGGTTTCCCGACTGGAAAGCGGGCAGTGAGCGCAACGCAATTAATGTG
AGTTAGCTCACTCATTAGGCACCCCAGGCTTTACACTTTATGCTTCCGGCTCGTATGTTGTGTGGAATTG
TGAGCGGATAACAATTTCACACAGGAAACAGCTATGACCATGATTACGCCAAGCGCGCCCGCCGGGTAAC
TCACGGGGTATCCATGTCCATTTCTGCGGCATCCAGCCAGGATACCCGTCCTCGCTGACGTAATATCCCA
GCGCCGCACCGCTGTCATTAATCTGCACACCGGCACGGCAGTTCCGGCTGTCGCCGGTATTGTTCGGGTT
GCTGATGCGCTTCGGGCTGACCATCCGGAACTGTGTCCGGAAAAGCCGCGACGAACTGGTATCCCAGGTG
GCCTGAACGAACAGTTCACCGTTAAAGGCGTGCATGGCCACACCTTCCCGAATCATCATGGTAAACGTGC
GTTTTCGCTCAACGTCAATGCAGCAGCAGTCATCCTCGGCAAACTCTTTCCATGCCGCTTCAACCTCGCG
GGAAAAGGCACGGGCTTCTTCCTCCCCGATGCCCAGATAGCGCCAGCTTGGGCGATGACTGAGCCGGAAA
AAAGACCCGACGATATGATCCTGATGCAGCTAGATTAACCCTAGAAAGATAGTCTGCGTAAAATTGACGC
ATGCATTCTTGAAATATTGCTCTCTCTTTCTAAATAGCGCGAATCCGTCGCTGTGCATTTAGGACATCTC
AGTCGCCGCTTGGAGCTCCCGTGAGGCGTGCTTGTCAATGCGGTAAGTGTCACTGATTTTGAACTATAAC
GACCGCGTGAGTCAAAATGACGCATGATTATCTTTTACGTGACTTTTAAGATTTAACTCATACGATAATT
ATATTGTTATTTCATGTTCTACTTACGTGATAACTTATTATATATATATTTTCTTGTTATAGATATCAGG
GACAGCCCCCCCCCAAAGCCCCCAGGGATGTAATTACGTCCCTCCCCCGCTAGGGGGCAGCAGCGAGCCG
CCCGGGGCTCCGCTCCGGTCCGGCGCTCCCCCCGCATCCCCGAGCCGGCAGCGTGCGGGGACAGCCCGGG
CACGGGGAAGGTGGCACGGGATCGCTTTCCTCTGAACGCTTCTCGCTGCTCTTTGAGCCTGCAGACACCT
GGGGGGATACGGGGAAAAAGCCATACCAATGGGCCCTAAAAAAGGAATCCAGTCAATTCCGGGGCTAAAC
CTGGCTGCCACTGTTTCTTTAGGGACTTCGTTCCTGTGAGGACAGGAAACCCTGCAACCTGGTTGACCAG
AGCAAGGGATATAAGAACCCAGTTTGGGAACACTGCTGTTTAAATATTAAACAGGGATGTCTTGTCCCCC
GGAAGGGAGACCAGATGAGCTTCTGATAGACTAATTGACATCATTTGAGTCAATTCCAGACATGATAAGA
TACATTGATGAGTTTGGACAAACCACAACTAGAATGCAGTGAAAAAAATGCTTTATTTGTGAAATTTGTG
ATGCTATTGCTTTATTTGTAACCATTATAAGCTGCAATAAACAAGTTTAGTTAACGCATGATACAAAGGC
ATTAAAGCAGCGTATCCACATAGCGTAAAAGGAGCAACATAGTTAAGAATACCAGTCAATCTTTCACAAA
TTTTGTAATCCAGAGGTTGATTGTCGACTCAGGCACCGGGCTTGCGGGTCATGCACCAGGTGCGCGGTCC
TTCGGGCACCTCGACGTCGGCGGTGACGGTGAAGCCGAGCCGCTCGTAGAAGGGGAGGTTGCGGGGCGCG
GAGGTCTCCAGGAAGGCGGGCACCCCGGCGCGCTCGGCCGCCTCCACTCCGGGGAGCACGACGGCGCTGC
CCAGACCCTTGCCCTGGTGGTCGGGCGACACGCCGACGGTGGCCAGGAACCACGCGGGCTCCTTGGGCCG
GTGCGGCGCCAGGAGGCCTTCCATCTGTTGCTGCGCGGCCAGCCGGGAACCGCTCAACTCGGCCATGCGC
GGGCCGATCTCGGCGAACACCGCCCCCGCTTCGACGCTCTCCGGCGTGGTCCAGACCGCCACCGCGGCGC
CGTCGTCCGCGACCCACACCTTGCCGATGTCGAGCCCGACGCGCGTGAGGAAGAGTTCTTGCAGCTCGGT
GACCCGCTCGATGTGGCGGTCCGGATCGACGGTGTGGCGCGTGGCGGGGTAGTCGGCGAACGCGGCGGCG
AGGGTGCGTACGGCCCTGGGGACGTCGTCGCGGGTGGCGAGGCGCACCGTGGGCTTGTACTCGGTCATCT
AGCGTAGGCGCCGGTCACAGCTTGGATCTGTAACGGCGCAGAACAGAAAACGAAACAAAGACGTAGAGTT
GAGCAAGCAGGGTCAGGCAAAGCGTGGAGAGCCGGCTGAGTCTAGGTAGGCTCCAAGGGAGCGCCGGACA
AAGGCCCGGTCTCGACCTGAGCTTTAAACTTACCTAGACGGCGGACGCAGTTCAGGAGGCACCACAGGCG
GGAGGCGGCAGAACGCGACTCAACCGGCGTGGATGGCGGCCTCAGGTAGGGCGGCGGGC
